Addgene plasmid #179930: pCAG-HP1γ-F167R-EGFP
Purpose: C terminal fusion of EGFP to mouse HP1γ (Cbx3) containing F167R mutation
Depositing lab: Andrew Newman. Depositing organization: Charite Universitaetsmedizin Berlin. Publication: Glial reactivity and cognitive decline follow chronic heterochromatin loss in neurons. Newman AG, Sharif J, Bessa P, Zaqout S, Brown JP, Richter D, Dannenberg R, Nakayama M, Mueller S, Schaub T, Manickaraj S, Boehm-Sturm P, Ohara O, Koseki H, Singh PB, Tarabykin V. Nat Commun. 2025 Aug 8;16(1):7325. doi: 10.1038/s41467-025-61319-7. PubMed 40781223.
Backbone
  Vector backbone: pCAG-eGFP
  Vector type: Mammalian Expression
Growth in bacteria
  Bacterial resistance: Ampicillin, 100 μg/mL
  Growth temperature: 37°C
  Growth strain: DH5alpha
  Copy number: High Copy
Gene/Insert
  Gene/Insert name: Cbx 3 (alt names: HP1γ; HP1g)
  Species: M. musculus (mouse)
  Mutation: F167R
  Entrez Gene: Cbx3 (a.k.a. HP1g, M32)
  Tag / fusion protein: EGFP (C terminal on insert)
  Cloning method: Restriction Enzyme; 5′ cloning site EcoRI (not destroyed); 3′ cloning site AgeI (not destroyed)
  Sequencing primers: 5′ CAG-FW
Terms and licenses: Academic/Nonprofit Terms; Industry Terms: Not Available to Industry
How to cite: pCAG-HP1γ-F167R-EGFP was a gift from Andrew Newman (Addgene plasmid # 179930 ; http://n2t.net/addgene:179930 ; RRID:Addgene_179930)
