[The description below was written by a language model from this plasmid's Addgene catalogue record and pLannotate feature annotations shown in this document.]
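Description:
pCAG-HP1γ-F167R-EGFP is a 6.1 kb mammalian expression plasmid built on the pCAG-eGFP backbone. It expresses mouse HP1γ (Cbx3) carrying an F167R substitution, fused at its C terminus to EGFP. It is propagated in E. coli as a high-copy plasmid through a ColE1/pUC-type origin and selected with ampicillin via the β-lactamase gene and its native promoter. Remnants of lac regulatory elements and short lacI fragments are backbone carry-over with no evident role in the design. An SV40 origin of replication with an adjacent SV40 poly(A) signal is also present. This origin can support episomal amplification in cells that express large T antigen. No mammalian selection marker is annotated, so the plasmid appears suited to transient expression.

Expression is driven by the composite CAG promoter, made up of the CMV immediate-early enhancer, the chicken β-actin promoter and a chimeric β-actin/β-globin intron. This arrangement gives strong, broadly active transcription in mammalian cells. The Cbx3 coding sequence was inserted between EcoRI and AgeI sites, both retained, directly upstream of EGFP, and the transcript ends at a rabbit β-globin polyadenylation signal. The short HBB fragments flanking the cassette are probably β-globin exon remnants of the CAG vector rather than expressed sequence. The annotation tool matched the insert to human CBX3, but the catalogue entry gives the species as mouse.

HP1γ is a heterochromatin protein that binds H3K9-methylated histone tails and contributes to transcriptional silencing. The record does not state the functional consequence of F167R. The EGFP fusion allows the mutant protein's localisation and behaviour to be followed by fluorescence, and the associated publication concerns heterochromatin loss in neurons.
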