Features (pLannotate 1.2.2; 20 found; start..end, strand, type, name):
      5..384     +  enhancer       CMV enhancer: human cytomegalovirus immediate early enhancer
    386..661     +  promoter       chicken β-actin promoter: No description available
    662..1678    +  intron         chimeric intron: chimera between introns from chicken β-actin and rabbit β-globin
   1676..1732    +  CDS            HBB (fragment): HBB_LEPEU - Experimental evidence at protein level: Swiss-Prot protein existence level 1. Involved in oxygen transport from the lung to the various peripheral tissues. From Lepus europaeus (European hare).
   1727..1748    +  misc_feature   MCS (fragment): multiple cloning site
   1755..2303    +  CDS            CBX3: CBX3_HUMAN - Experimental evidence at protein level: Swiss-Prot protein existence level 1. Seems to be involved in transcriptional silencing in heterochromatin-like complexes. Recognizes and binds histone H3 tails methylated at 'Lys-9', leading to epigenetic repression. May contribute to the association of the heterochromatin with the inner nuclear membrane through its interaction with lamin B receptor (LBR). Involved in the formation of functional kinetochore through interaction with MIS12 complex proteins. Contributes to the conversion of local chromatin to a heterochromatin-like repressive
   2319..3038    +  CDS            EGFP: the original enhanced GFP (Yang et al., 1996) mammalian codon-optimized
   3048..3119    +  CDS            HBB (fragment): HBB_PONPY - Experimental evidence at transcript level: Swiss-Prot protein existence level 2. Involved in oxygen transport from the lung to the various peripheral tissues. From Pongo pygmaeus (Bornean orangutan).
   3190..3245    +  polyA_signal   β-globin poly(A) signal: rabbit β-globin polyadenylation signal (Gil and Proudfoot, 1987)
   3630..3646    -  protein_bind   lac operator: The lac repressor binds to the lac operator to inhibit transcription in E. coli. This inhibition can be relieved by adding lactose or isopropyl-β-D-thiogalactopyranoside (IPTG). lac repressor encoded by lacI
   3654..3684    -  promoter       lac promoter: promoter for the E. coli lac operon
   3699..3720    -  protein_bind   CAP binding site: CAP binding activates transcription in the presence of cAMP. E. coli catabolite activator protein
   3733..3772    -  CDS            lacI (fragment): lac repressor; lacI; The lac repressor binds to the lac operator to inhibit transcription in E. coli. This inhibition can be relieved by adding lactose or isopropyl-β-D-thiogalactopyranoside (IPTG).
   3779..3801    +  promoter       SV40 promoter (fragment): SV40 enhancer and early promoter
   3825..3960    +  rep_origin     SV40 ori: SV40 origin of replication
   3980..4114    +  polyA_signal   SV40 poly(A) signal: SV40 polyadenylation signal
   4116..4170    -  CDS            lacI (fragment): lac repressor; lacI; The lac repressor binds to the lac operator to inhibit transcription in E. coli. This inhibition can be relieved by adding lactose or isopropyl-β-D-thiogalactopyranoside (IPTG).
   4353..4941    -  rep_origin     ori: high-copy-number ColE1/pMB1/pBR322/pUC origin of replication
   5112..5972    -  CDS            AmpR: β-lactamase; bla; confers resistance to ampicillin, carbenicillin, and related antibiotics
   5973..6077    -  promoter       AmpR promoter: bla
>Addgene plasmid #179930 | pCAG-HP1γ-F167R-EGFP | addgene full sequence | sequence record 436305 | Addgene NGS Result
GGTCGACATTGATTATTGACTAGTTATTAATAGTAATCAATTACGGGGTCATTAGTTCATAGCCCATATA
TGGAGTTCCGCGTTACATAACTTACGGTAAATGGCCCGCCTGGCTGACCGCCCAACGACCCCCGCCCATT
GACGTCAATAATGACGTATGTTCCCATAGTAACGCCAATAGGGACTTTCCATTGACGTCAATGGGTGGAG
TATTTACGGTAAACTGCCCACTTGGCAGTACATCAAGTGTATCATATGCCAAGTACGCCCCCTATTGACG
TCAATGACGGTAAATGGCCCGCCTGGCATTATGCCCAGTACATGACCTTATGGGACTTTCCTACTTGGCA
GTACATCTACGTATTAGTCATCGCTATTACCATGGTCGAGGTGAGCCCCACGTTCTGCTTCACTCTCCCC
ATCTCCCCCCCCTCCCCACCCCCAATTTTGTATTTATTTATTTTTTAATTATTTTGTGCAGCGATGGGGG
CGGGGGGGGGGGGGGSGCGCGCCAGGCGGGGCGGGGCGGGGCGAGGGGCGGGGCGGGGCGAGGCGGAGAG
GTGCGGCGGCAGCCAATCAGAGCGGCGCGCTCCGAAAGTTTCCTTTTATGGCGAGGCGGCGGCGGCGGCG
GCCCTATAAAAAGCGAAGCGCGCGGCGGGCGGGAGTCGCTGCGCGCTGCCTTCGCCCCGTGCCCCGCTCC
GCCGCCGCCTCGCGCCGCCCGCCCCGGCTCTGACTGACCGCGTTACTCCCACAGGTGAGCGGGCGGGACG
GCCCTTCTCCTCCGGGCTGTAATTAGCGCTTGGTTTAATGACGGCTTGTTTCTTTTCTGTGGCTGCGTGA
AAGCCTTGAGGGGCTCCGGGAGGGCCCTTTGTGCGGGGGGAGCGGCTCGGGGGGTGCGTGCGTGTGTGTG
TGCGTGGGGAGCGCCGCGTGCGGCTCCGCGCTGCCCGGCGGCTGTGAGCGCTGCGGGCGCGGCGCGGGGC
TTTGTGCGCTCCGCAGTGTGCGCGAGGGGAGCGCGGCCGGGGGCGGTGCCCCGCGGTGCGGGGGGGGCTG
CGAGGGGAACAAAGGCTGCGTGCGGGGTGTGTGCGTGGGGGGGTGAGCAGGGGGTGTGGGCGCGTCGGTC
GGGCTGCAACCCCCCCTGCACCCCCCTCCCCGAGTTGCTGAGCACGGCCCGGCTTCGGGTGCGGGGCTCC
GTACGGGGCGTGGCGCGGGGCTCGCCGTGCCGGGCGGGGGGTGGCGGCAGGTGGGGGTGCCGGGCGGGGC
GGGGCCGCCTCGGGCCGGGGAGGGCTCGGGGGAGGGGCGCGGCGGCCCCCGGAGCGCCGGCGGCTGTCGA
GGCGCGGCGAGCCGCAGCCATTGCCTTTTATGGTAATCGTGCGAGAGGGCGCAGGGACTTCCTTTGTCCC
AAATCTGTGCGGAGCCGAAATCTGGGAGGCGCCGCCGCACCCCCTCTAGCGGGCGCGGGGCGAAGCGGTG
CGGCGCCGGCAGGAAGGAAATGGGCGGGGAGGGCCTTCGTGCGTCGCCGCGCCGCCGTCCCCTTCTCCCT
CTCCAGCCTCGGGGCTGTCCGCGGGGGGACGGCTGCCTTCGGGGGGGACGGGGCAGGGCGGGGTTCGGCT
TCTGGCGTGTGACCGGCGGCTCTAGAGCCTCTGCTAACCATGTTCATGCCTTCTTCTTTTTCCTACAGCT
CCTGGGCAACGTGCTGGTTATTGTGCTGTCTCATCATTTTGGCAAAGAATTCTGCAGTCGACGGTACCTA
AAAAATGGCCTCCAATAAAACTACATTGCAAAAAATGGGAAAGAAACAAAATGGAAAGAGTAAAAAAGTT
GAAGAGGCAGAGCCTGAAGAATTTGTGGTAGAAAAAGTACTGGACCGTCGTGTAGTGAATGGGAAGGTGG
AGTATTTCCTGAAGTGGAAGGGGTTCACAGATGCTGATAATACTTGGGAACCAGAAGAAAATTTAGATTG
TCCAGAATTAATTGAAGCATTTCTTAATTCTCAAAAAGCTGGTAAAGAAAAAGATGGTACAAAAAGGAAA
TCTTTATCTGACAGTGAATCTGATGATAGCAAATCGAAGAAGAAGAGAGATGCTGCTGACAAACCAAGGG
GCTTTGCCAGAGGTCTCGACCCTGAACGAATAATCGGCGCCACAGACAGCAGCGGAGAGTTAATGTTTCT
CATGAAGTGGAAGGACTCGGACGAGGCCGACTTGGTGCTGGCAAAGGAGGCGAACATGAAGTGTCCTCAG
ATTGTCATTGCCCGCTACGAGGAGCGGCTGACTTGGCATTCTTGTCCTGAAGATGAAGCACAATTACCGG
TCGCCACCATGGTGAGCAAGGGCGAGGAGCTGTTCACCGGGGTGGTGCCCATCCTGGTCGAGCTGGACGG
CGACGTAAACGGCCACAAGTTCAGCGTGTCCGGCGAGGGCGAGGGCGATGCCACCTACGGCAAGCTGACC
CTGAAGTTCATCTGCACCACCGGCAAGCTGCCCGTGCCCTGGCCCACCCTCGTGACCACCCTGACCTACG
GCGTGCAGTGCTTCAGCCGCTACCCCGACCACATGAAGCAGCACGACTTCTTCAAGTCCGCCATGCCCGA
AGGCTACGTCCAGGAGCGCACCATCTTCTTCAAGGACGACGGCAACTACAAGACCCGCGCCGAGGTGAAG
TTCGAGGGCGACACCCTGGTGAACCGCATCGAGCTGAAGGGCATCGACTTCAAGGAGGACGGCAACATCC
TGGGGCACAAGCTGGAGTACAACTACAACAGCCACAACGTCTATATCATGGCCGACAAGCAGAAGAACGG
CATCAAGGTGAACTTCAAGATCCGCCACAACATCGAGGACGGCAGCGTGCAGCTCGCCGACCACTACCAG
CAGAACACCCCCATCGGCGACGGCCCCGTGCTGCTGCCCGACAACCACTACCTGAGCACCCAGTCCGCCC
TGAGCAAAGACCCCAACGAGAAGCGCGATCACATGGTCCTGCTGGAGTTCGTGACCGCCGCCGGGATCAC
TCTCGGCATGGACGAGCTGTACAAGTAAAGCGGCCGCACTCCTCAGGTGCAGGCTGCCTATCAGAAGGTG
GTGGCTGGTGTGGCCAATGCCCTGGCTCACAAATACCACTGAGATCTTTTTCCCTCTGCCAAAAATTATG
GGGACATCATGAAGCCCCTTGAGCATCTGACTTCTGGCTAATAAAGGAAATTTATTTTCATTGCAATAGT
GTGTTGGAATTTTTTGTGTCTCTCACTCGGAAGGACATATGGGAGGGCAAATCATTTAAAACATCAGAAT
GAGTATTTGGTTTAGAGTTTGGCAACATATGCCCATATGCTGGCTGCCATGAACAAAGGTTGGCTATAAA
GAGGTCATCAGTATATGAAACAGCCCCCTGCTGTCCATTCCTTATTCCATAGAAAAGCCTTGACTTGAGG
TTAGATTTTTTTTATATTTTGTTTTGTGTTATTTTTTTCTTTAACATCCCTAAAATTTTCCTTACATGTT
TTACTAGCCAGATTTTTCCTCCTCTCCTGACTACTCCCAGTCATAGCTGTCCCTCTTCTCTTATGGAGAT
CCCTCGACCTGCAGCCCAAGCTTGGCGTAATCATGGTCATAGCTGTTTCCTGTGTGAAATTGTTATCCGC
TCACAATTCCACACAACATACGAGCCGGAAGCATAAAGTGTAAAGCCTGGGGTGCCTAATGAGTGAGCTA
ACTCACATTAATTGCGTTGCGCTCACTGCCCGCTTTCCAGTCGGGAAACCTGTCGTGCCAGCGGATCCGC
ATCTCAATTAGTCAGCAACCATAGTCCCGCCCCTAACTCCGCCCATCCCGCCCCTAACTCCGCCCAGTTC
CGCCCATTCTCCGCCCCATGGCTGACTAATTTTTTTTATTTATGCAGAGGCCGAGGCCGCCTCGGCCTCT
GAGCTATTCCAGAAGTAGTGAGGAGGCTTTTTTGGAGGCCTAGGCTTTTGCAAAAAGCTAACTTGTTTAT
TGCAGCTTATAATGGTTACAAATAAAGCAATAGCATCACAAATTTCACAAATAAAGCATTTTTTTCACTG
CATTCTAGTTGTGGTTTGTCCAAACTCATCAATGTATCTTATCATGTCTGGATCCGCTGCATTAATGAAT
CGGCCAACGCGCGGGGAGAGGCGGTTTGCGTATTGGGCGCTCTTCCGCTTCCTCGCTCACTGACTCGCTG
CGCTCGGTCGTTCGGCTGCGGCGAGCGGTATCAGCTCACTCAAAGGCGGTAATACGGTTATCCACAGAAT
CAGGGGATAACGCAGGAAAGAACATGTGAGCAAAAGGCCAGCAAAAGGCCAGGAACCGTAAAAAGGCCGC
GTTGCTGGCGTTTTTCCATAGGCTCCGCCCCCCTGACGAGCATCACAAAAATCGACGCTCAAGTCAGAGG
TGGCGAAACCCGACAGGACTATAAAGATACCAGGCGTTTCCCCCTGGAAGCTCCCTCGTGCGCTCTCCTG
TTCCGACCCTGCCGCTTACCGGATACCTGTCCGCCTTTCTCCCTTCGGGAAGCGTGGCGCTTTCTCATAG
CTCACGCTGTAGGTATCTCAGTTCGGTGTAGGTCGTTCGCTCCAAGCTGGGCTGTGTGCACGAACCCCCC
GTTCAGCCCGACCGCTGCGCCTTATCCGGTAACTATCGTCTTGAGTCCAACCCGGTAAGACACGACTTAT
CGCCACTGGCAGCAGCCACTGGTAACAGGATTAGCAGAGCGAGGTATGTAGGCGGTGCTACAGAGTTCTT
GAAGTGGTGGCCTAACTACGGCTACACTAGAAGAACAGTATTTGGTATCTGCGCTCTGCTGAAGCCAGTT
ACCTTCGGAAAAAGAGTTGGTAGCTCTTGATCCGGCAAACAAACCACCGCTGGTAGCGGTGGTTTTTTTG
TTTGCAAGCAGCAGATTACGCGCAGAAAAAAAGGATCTCAAGAAGATCCTTTGATCTTTTCTACGGGGTC
TGACGCTCAGTGGAACGAAAACTCACGTTAAGGGATTTTGGTCATGAGATTATCAAAAAGGATCTTCACC
TAGATCCTTTTAAATTAAAAATGAAGTTTTAAATCAATCTAAAGTATATATGAGTAAACTTGGTCTGACA
GTTACCAATGCTTAATCAGTGAGGCACCTATCTCAGCGATCTGTCTATTTCGTTCATCCATAGTTGCCTG
ACTCCCCGTCGTGTAGATAACTACGATACGGGAGGGCTTACCATCTGGCCCCAGTGCTGCAATGATACCG
CGAGACCCACGCTCACCGGCTCCAGATTTATCAGCAATAAACCAGCCAGCCGGAAGGGCCGAGCGCAGAA
GTGGTCCTGCAACTTTATCCGCCTCCATCCAGTCTATTAATTGTTGCCGGGAAGCTAGAGTAAGTAGTTC
GCCAGTTAATAGTTTGCGCAACGTTGTTGCCATTGCTACAGGCATCGTGGTGTCACGCTCGTCGTTTGGT
ATGGCTTCATTCAGCTCCGGTTCCCAACGATCAAGGCGAGTTACATGATCCCCCATGTTGTGCAAAAAAG
CGGTTAGCTCCTTCGGTCCTCCGATCGTTGTCAGAAGTAAGTTGGCCGCAGTGTTATCACTCATGGTTAT
GGCAGCACTGCATAATTCTCTTACTGTCATGCCATCCGTAAGATGCTTTTCTGTGACTGGTGAGTACTCA
ACCAAGTCATTCTGAGAATAGTGTATGCGGCGACCGAGTTGCTCTTGCCCGGCGTCAATACGGGATAATA
CCGCGCCACATAGCAGAACTTTAAAAGTGCTCATCATTGGAAAACGTTCTTCGGGGCGAAAACTCTCAAG
GATCTTACCGCTGTTGAGATCCAGTTCGATGTAACCCACTCGTGCACCCAACTGATCTTCAGCATCTTTT
ACTTTCACCAGCGTTTCTGGGTGAGCAAAAACAGGAAGGCAAAATGCCGCAAAAAAGGGAATAAGGGCGA
CACGGAAATGTTGAATACTCATACTCTTCCTTTTTCAATATTATTGAAGCATTTATCAGGGTTATTGTCT
CATGAGCGGATACATATTTGAATGTATTTAGAAAAATAAACAAATAGGGGTTCCGCGCACATTTCCCCGA
AAAGTGCCACCTG
